>Addgene plasmid #63403 | pFusX3-58 | depositor partial sequence | sequence record 105324 | pFusX3_TGC
AGTCTTAAGCGTCTCCATGGCCTGACCCCGGACCAAGTGGTGGCTATCGCCAGCAACGGTGGCGGCAAGC
AAGCGCTCGAAACGGTGCAGCGGCTGTTGCCGGTGCTGTGCCAGGACCATGGCCTCACACCCGATCAGGT
CGTGGCTATCGCCAGCAACAATGGCGGCAAGCAAGCGCTCGAAACGGTGCAGCGGCTGTTGCCGGTGCTG
TGCCAGGACCATGGCCTGACTCCGGACCAAGTGGTGGCTATCGCCAGCCACGATGGCGGCAAGCAAGCGC
TCGAAACGGTGCAGCGGCTGTTGCCGGTGCTGTGCCAGGACCATGGCCTGCGAGACGTC
