>Addgene plasmid #63403 | pFusX3-58 | depositor partial sequence | sequence record 105325 | FusX3
CGTCTCCATGGCCTGACCCCGGACCAAGTGGTGGCTATCGAGACCGGCGCCGCTACGGGCGCGTCCCATT
CGCCATTCAGGCTGCGCAACTGTTGGGAAGGGCGATCGGTGCGGGCTCTTCGCTATTACGCCAGCTGGCG
AAAGGGGGATGTGCTGCAAGGCGATTAAGTTGGGAACGCCAGGGTTTTCCCAGTCACGACGTTGTAAAAC
GACGGCCAGTGAGCGCGCGTAATCGACTCACTATAGGGCGAATTGGGTACCGGGCCCCCCCTCGAGGTCC
TCCAGCTTTTGTTCCCTTTAGTGAGGGTTAATTGCGCGCTTGGCGTAATCATGGTCATAGCTGTTTCCTG
TGTGAAATTGTTATCCGCTCACAATTCCACACAACATACGAGCCGGAAGCATAAAGTGTAAAGCCTGGGG
TGCCTAATGAGTGAGCTAACTCACATTAATTGCGTTGCGCTCACTGCCCGCTTTCCACCGGTGGTCTCTG
GCGGCAAGCAAGCGCTCGAAACGGTGCAGCGGCTGTTGCCGGTGCTGTGCCAGGACCATGGCCTGCGAGA
CGTCTAGACCAGCCAGGACAGAAATGCCTCGACTTCGCTGCTACCCAAGGTTGCCGGGTGACGCACACCG
TGGAAACGGATGAAGGCACGAACCCAGTGGACATAAGCCTGTTCGGTTCGTAAGCTGTAATGCAAGTAGC
GTATGCGCTCACGCAACTGGTCCAGAACCTTGACCGAACGCAGCGGTGGTAACGGCGCAGTGGCGGTTTT
CATGGCTTGTTATGACTGTTTTTTTGGGGTACAGTCTATGCCTCGGGCATCCAAGCAGCAAGCGCGTTAC
GCCGTGGGTCGATGTTTGATGTTATGGAGCAGCAACGATGTTACGCAGCAGGGCAGTCGCCCTAAAACAA
AGTTAAACATTATGAGGGAAGCGGTGATCGCCGAAGTATCGACTCAACTATCAGAGGTAGTTGGCGTCAT
CGAGCGCCATCTCGAACCGACGTTGCTGGCCGTACATTTGTACGGCTCCGCAGTGGATGGCGGCCTGAAG
CCACACAGTGATATTGATTTGCTGGTTACGGTGACCGTAAGGCTTGATGAAACAACGCGGCGAGCTTTGA
TCAACGACCTTTTGGAAACTTCGGCTTCCCCTGGAGAGAGCGAGATTCTCCGCGCTGTAGAAGTCACCAT
TGTTGTGCACGACGACATCATTCCGTGGCGTTATCCAGCTAAGCGCGAACTGCAATTTGGAGAATGGCAG
CGCAATGACATTCTTGCAGGTATCTTCGAGCCAGCCACGATCGACATTGATCTGGCTATCTTGCTGACAA
AAGCAAGAGAACATAGCGTTGCCTTGGTAGGTCCAGCGGCGGAGGAACTCTTTGATCCGGTTCCTGAACA
GGATCTATTTGAGGCGCTAAATGAAACCTTAACGCTATGGAACTCGCCGCCCGACTGGGCTGGCGATGAG
CGAAATGTAGTGCTTACGTTGTCCCGCATTTGGTACAGCGCAGTAACCGGCAAAATCGCGCCGAAGGATG
TCGCTGCCGACTGGGCAATGGAGCGCCTGCCGGCCCAGTATCAGCCCGTCATACTTGAAGCTAGACAGGC
TTATCTTGGACAAGAAGAAGATCGCTTGGCCTCGCGCGCAGATCAGTTGGAAGAATTTGTCCACTACGTG
AAAGGCGAGATCACCAAGGTAGTCGGCAAATAACCCTCGAGCCACCCATGACCAAAATCCCTTAACGTGA
GTTACGCGTCGTTCCACTGAGCGTCAGACCCCGTAGAAAAGATCAAAGGATCTTCTTGAGATCCTTTTTT
TCTGCGCGTAATCTGCTGCTTGCAAACAAAAAAACCACCGCTACCAGCGGTGGTTTGTTTGCCGGATCAA
GAGCTACCAACTCTTTTTCCGAAGGTAACTGGCTTCAGCAGAGCGCAGATACCAAATACTGTCCTTCTAG
TGTAGCCGTAGTTAGGCCACCACTTCAAGAACTCTGTAGCACCGCCTACATACCTCGCTCTGCTAATCCT
GTTACCAGTGGCTGCTGCCAGTGGCGATAAGTCGTGTCTTACCGGGTTGGACTCAAGACGATAGTTACCG
GATAAGGCGCAGCGGTCGGGCTGAACGGGGGGTTCGTGCACACAGCCCAGCTTGGAGCGAACGACCTACA
CCGAACTGAGATACCTACAGCGTGAGCATTGAGAAAGCGCCACGCTTCCCGAAGGGAGAAAGGCGGACAG
GTATCCGGTAAGCGGCAGGGTCGGAACAGGAGAGCGCACGAGGGAGCTTCCAGGGGGAAACGCCTGGTAT
CTTTATAGTCCTGTCGGGTTTCGCCACCTCTGACTTGAGCGTCGATTTTTGTGATGCTCGTCAGGGGGGC
GGAGCCTATGGAAAAACGCCAGCAACGCGGCCTTTTTACGGTTCCTGGCCTTTTGCTGGCCTTTTGCTCA
CATGTTCTTTCCTGCGTTATCCCCTGATTCTGTGGATAACCGTATTACCGCCTTTGAGTGAGCTGATACC
GCTCGCCGCAGCCGAACGACCGAGCGCAGCGAGTCAGTGAGCGAGGAAGCGGAAGAGCGCCCAATACGCA
AACCGCCTCTCCCCGCGCGTTGGCCGATTCATTAATGCAGCTGGCACGACAGGTTTCCCGACTGGAAAGC
GGGCAGTGAGCGCAACGCAATTAATACGCGTACCGCTAGCCAGGAAGAGTTTGTAGAAACGCAAAAAGGC
CATCCGTCAGGATGGCCTTCTGCTTAGTTTGATGCCTGGCAGTTTATGGCGGGCGTCCTGCCCGCCACCC
TCCGGGCCGTTGCTTCACAACGTTCAAATCCGCTCCCGGCGGATTTGTCCTACTCAGGAGAGCGTTCACC
GACAAACAACAGATAAAACGAAAGGCCCAGTCTTCCGACTGAGCCTTTCGTTTTATTTGATGCCTGGCAG
TTCCCTACTCTCGCGTTAACGCTAGCATGGATGTTTTCCCAGTCACGACGTTGTAAAACGACGGCCAGTC
TTAAG
