>Addgene plasmid #63403 | pFusX3-58 | addgene partial sequence | sequence record 115415 | pCR8_R1 5'-cgaaccgaacaggcttatgt-3'
TGCGTCACCCGGCAACCTTGGGTAGCAGCGAAGTCGAGGCATTTCTGTCCTGGCTGGTCTAGACGTCTCG
CAGGCCATGGTCCTGGCACAGCACCGGCAACAGCCGCTGCACCGTTTCGAGCGCTTGCTTGCCGCCATCG
TGGCTGGCGATAGCCACCACTTGGTCCGGAGTCAGGCCATGGTCCTGGCACAGCACCGGCAACAGCCGCT
GCACCGTTTCGAGCGCTTGCTTGCCGCCATTGTTGCTGGCGATAGCCACGACCTGATCGGGTGTGAGGCC
ATGGTCCTGGCACAGCACCGGCAACAGCCGCTGCACCGTTTCGAGCGCTTGCTTGCCGCCACCGTTGCTG
GCGATAGCCACCACTTGGTCCGGGGTCAGGCCATGGAGACGCTTAAGACTGGCCGTCGTTTTACAACGTC
GTGACTGGGAAAACATCCATGCTAGCGTTAACGCGAGAGTAGGGAACTGCCAGGCATCAAATAAAACGAA
AGGCTCAGTCGGAAGACTGGGCCTTTCGTTTTATCTGTTGTTTGTCGGTGAACGCTCTCCTGAGTAGGAC
AAATCCGCCGGGAGCGGATTTGAACGTTGTGAAGCAACGGCCCGGAGGGTGGCGGGCAGGACGCCCGCCA
TAAACTGCCAGGCATCAAACTAAGCAGAAGGCCATCCTGACGGATGGCCTTTTTGCGTTTCTACAAACTC
TTCCTGGCTAGCGGTACGCGTATTAATTGCGTTGCGCTCACTGCCCGCTTTCCAGTCGGGAAACCTGTCG
TGCCAGCTGCATTAATGAATCGGCCAACGC
