[The description below was written by a language model from this plasmid's Addgene catalogue record.]
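Description:
pFusX3-58 is a member of the FusX TALE assembly library, a set of pre-built intermediate plasmids designed to let a full TALE repeat array be put together in a single step. It is built on the FusX3 backbone (about 3 kb without insert), is classed as a TALEN vector, and is maintained as a high-copy plasmid in standard E. coli cloning strains under spectinomycin selection. The record does not name the origin of replication or list any annotated features, and no feature table is provided. The sequencing primers listed are pCR8-type primers.

The insert is a synthetic three-repeat TALE module carrying the repeat-variable diresidues NG, NN and HD in that order. Under the standard TALE recognition code these specify T, G and C respectively, which matches the alternative name X3_TGC. The module occupies RVD positions 7 to 9 of the final array, so this plasmid is one of the set of trimer combinations available for that slot. The trimer was cloned through BsaI sites that were destroyed in the process, consistent with Golden Gate-style construction using type IIS enzymes, in which defined overhangs dictate the order of fragment joining.

In use, the plasmid serves purely as a donor part: it is chosen when the target DNA sequence reads TGC at positions 7 to 9, then combined with the corresponding library plasmids for the other positions and a receiver vector to produce a complete TALEN or other TALE fusion for genome editing. It carries no expression cassette described in the record and is not intended for direct delivery into cells.
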