Addgene plasmid #63403: pFusX3-58
Purpose: Encodes RVD positions 7-9 in TALEN assembly
Depositing lab: Stephen Ekker. Depositing organization: Mayo Foundation for Medical Education and Research. Publication: FusX: A rapid one-step TALE assembly system for genome science. Ma AC, McNulty MS, Tanya PL, Jarryd CM, Martinez-Galvez G, Argue DP, Lee HB, Urban MD, Bullard CE, Blackburn PR, Man TK, Clark KJ, Ekker SC. Hum Gene Ther. 2016 Jun;27(6):451-63. doi: 10.1089/hum.2015.172 PubMed 26854857.
Backbone
  Vector backbone: FusX3
  Backbone size w/o insert (bp): 3015
  Vector type: TALEN
Growth in bacteria
  Bacterial resistance: Spectinomycin, 50 μg/mL
  Growth temperature: 37°C
  Growth strain: DH5alpha
  Copy number: High Copy
Gene/Insert
  Gene/Insert name: NG NN HD (alt name: X3_TGC)
  Species: Synthetic
  Mutation: none
  Cloning method: Restriction Enzyme; 5′ cloning site BsaI (destroyed during cloning); 3′ cloning site BsaI (destroyed during cloning)
  Sequencing primers: 5′ pCR8_F1; 3′ pCR8_R1
Terms and licenses: Academic/Nonprofit Terms; Industry Terms: Not Available to Industry
How to cite: pFusX3-58 was a gift from Stephen Ekker (Addgene plasmid # 63403 ; http://n2t.net/addgene:63403 ; RRID:Addgene_63403)
